Addgene plasmid #153111: Flag-FOXA3
Purpose: Expression of Flag tagged human FOXA3 in mammalian cells
Depositing lab: Stefan Koch. Depositing organization: Linkopings Universitet. Publication: A uniform expression library for the exploration of FOX transcription factor biology. Moparthi L, Koch S. Differentiation. 2020 Sep - Oct;115:30-36. doi: 10.1016/j.diff.2020.08.002. Epub 2020 Aug 20. PubMed 32858261.
Backbone
  Vector backbone: pCS2+ N-flag
  Backbone size w/o insert (bp): 4131
  Vector type: Mammalian Expression
Growth in bacteria
  Bacterial resistance: Ampicillin, 100 μg/mL
  Growth temperature: 37°C
  Growth strain: DH5alpha
  Copy number: High Copy
Gene/Insert
  Gene/Insert name: human FOXA3
  Species: H. sapiens (human)
  Insert size (bp): 1050
  Entrez Gene: FOXA3 (a.k.a. FKHH3, HNF3G, TCF3G)
  Promoter: CMV IE94
  Tag / fusion protein: Flag (N terminal on backbone)
  Cloning method: Restriction Enzyme; 5′ cloning site EcoRI (not destroyed); 3′ cloning site XhoI (not destroyed)
  Sequencing primers: 5′ SP6; 3′ EBV-rev
Terms and licenses: Academic/Nonprofit Terms; Industry Terms: Not Available to Industry
How to cite: Flag-FOXA3 was a gift from Stefan Koch (Addgene plasmid # 153111 ; http://n2t.net/addgene:153111 ; RRID:Addgene_153111)
