[The description below was written by a language model from this plasmid's Addgene catalogue record and pLannotate feature annotations shown in this document.]
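Description:
Flag-FOXA3 is a mammalian expression plasmid built on the pCS2+ N-flag backbone, carrying the human FOXA3 coding sequence (also known as HNF3G or TCF3G) fused to an N-terminal FLAG epitope supplied by the vector. The roughly 1.05 kb insert was placed between EcoRI and XhoI sites, both retained, giving a sequenced construct of about 5.2 kb. In E. coli the plasmid replicates from a high-copy ColE1/pUC-type origin and is selected with ampicillin through the β-lactamase gene and its native promoter. An f1 origin is also present, along with residual lac promoter/operator, lacI and lacZα fragments left over from the vector's cloning-plasmid ancestry, which have no evident role in expression here.

Transcription in mammalian cells is driven by the simian cytomegalovirus IE94 enhancer/promoter, a strong constitutive element, and the message is terminated by an SV40 polyadenylation signal downstream of the insert. An SP6 promoter sits between the CMV IE94 promoter and the FLAG-FOXA3 open reading frame, in the sense orientation, so the tagged coding sequence could in principle also be transcribed in vitro. T7 (partial) and T3 promoters lie downstream in the antisense orientation. The annotation tool marks the FLAG tag only as a fragment, although the catalogue entry lists a Flag tag on the backbone.

FOXA3 is a forkhead-box transcription factor thought to act as a pioneer factor that opens compacted chromatin, and it was originally described as an activator of liver genes. The plasmid belongs to a uniform expression library of FOX transcription factors. It is intended for expressing epitope-tagged FOXA3 in mammalian cells, where the FLAG tag allows antibody-based detection or purification.
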