Features (pLannotate 1.2.2; 16 found; start..end, strand, type, name):
     35..53      +  promoter       SP6 promoter: promoter for bacteriophage SP6 RNA polymerase
     94..110     +  CDS            FLAG (fragment): FLAG® epitope tag, followed by an enterokinase cleavage site
    139..1185    +  CDS            FOXA3: FOXA3_HUMAN - Also known as HNF3G, TCF3G. Experimental evidence at protein level: Swiss-Prot protein existence level 1. Transcription factor that is thought to act as a 'pioneer' factor opening the compacted chromatin for other proteins through interactions with nucleosomal core histones and thereby replacing linker histones at target enhancer and/or promoter sites (By similarity). Originally described as a transcription activator for a number of liver genes such as AFP, albumin, tyrosine aminotransferase, PEPCK, etc. Interacts with the cis-acting regulatory regions of these genes. Involved in
   1207..1224    -  promoter       T7 promoter (fragment): promoter for bacteriophage T7 RNA polymerase
   1229..1363    -  polyA_signal   SV40 poly(A) signal: SV40 polyadenylation signal
   1476..1494    -  promoter       T3 promoter: promoter for bacteriophage T3 RNA polymerase
   1539..1555    -  protein_bind   lac operator: The lac repressor binds to the lac operator to inhibit transcription in E. coli. This inhibition can be relieved by adding lactose or isopropyl-β-D-thiogalactopyranoside (IPTG). lac repressor encoded by lacI
   1563..1593    -  promoter       lac promoter: promoter for the E. coli lac operon
   1608..1629    -  protein_bind   CAP binding site: CAP binding activates transcription in the presence of cAMP. E. coli catabolite activator protein
   1642..1734    -  CDS            lacI (fragment): lac repressor; lacI; The lac repressor binds to the lac operator to inhibit transcription in E. coli. This inhibition can be relieved by adding lactose or isopropyl-β-D-thiogalactopyranoside (IPTG).
   1917..2505    -  rep_origin     ori: high-copy-number ColE1/pMB1/pBR322/pUC origin of replication
   2676..3536    -  CDS            AmpR: β-lactamase; bla; confers resistance to ampicillin, carbenicillin, and related antibiotics
   3537..3641    -  promoter       AmpR promoter: bla
   3694..4122    -  rep_origin     f1 ori (sequence partly withheld): f1 bacteriophage origin of replication; arrow indicates direction of (+) strand synthesis
   4127..4193    -  CDS            lacZα (fragment): LacZα fragment of β-galactosidase; lacZ fragment
   4200..5177    +  promoter       CMV IE94 promoter: enhancer/promoter region of simian cytomegalovirus major immediate early transcription unit IE94
>Addgene plasmid #153111 | Flag-FOXA3 | addgene full sequence | sequence record 298992 | Addgene NGS Result
CGCCATTCTGCCTGGGGACGTCGGAGCAAGCTTGATTTAGGTGACACTATAGAATACAAGCTACTTGTTC
TTTTTGCAGGATCAGCCACCATGGATTACAAGGACGACGACGATAAGGGATCCCATCGATTCGAATTCCT
GGGCTCAGTGAAGATGGAGGCCCATGACCTGGCCGAGTGGAGCTACTACCCGGAGGCGGGCGAGGTCTAC
TCGCCGGTGACCCCAGTGCCCACCATGGCCCCCCTCAACTCCTACATGACCCTGAATCCTCTAAGCTCTC
CCTATCCCCCTGGGGGGCTCCCTGCCTCCCCACTGCCCTCAGGACCCCTGGCACCCCCAGCACCTGCAGC
CCCCCTGGGGCCCACTTTCCCAGGCCTGGGTGTCAGCGGTGGCAGCAGCAGCTCCGGGTACGGGGCCCCG
GGTCCTGGGCTGGTGCACGGGAAGGAGATGCCGAAGGGGTATCGGCGGCCCCTGGCACACGCCAAGCCAC
CGTATTCCTATATCTCACTCATCACCATGGCCATCCAGCAGGCGCCGGGCAAGATGCTGACCTTGAGTGA
AATCTACCAGTGGATCATGGACCTCTTCCCTTACTACCGGGAGAATCAGCAGCGCTGGCAGAACTCCATT
CGCCACTCGCTGTCTTTCAATGACTGCTTCGTCAAGGTGGCGCGTTCCCCAGACAAGCCTGGCAAGGGCT
CCTACTGGGCCCTACACCCCAGCTCAGGGAACATGTTTGAGAATGGCTGCTACCTGCGCCGCCAGAAACG
CTTCAAGCTGGAGGAGAAGGTGAAAAAAGGGGGCAGCGGGGCTGCCACCACCACCAGGAACGGGACAGGG
TCTGCTGCCTCGACCACCACCCCCGCGGCCACAGTCACCTCCCCGCCCCAGCCCCCGCCTCCAGCCCCTG
AGCCTGAGGCCCAGGGCGGGGAAGATGTGGGGGCTCTGGACTGTGGCTCACCCGCTTCCTCCACACCCTA
TTTCACTGGCCTGGAGCTCCCAGGGGAGCTGAAGCTGGACGCGCCCTACAACTTCAACCACCCTTTCTCC
ATCAACAACCTAATGTCAGAACAGACACCAGCACCTCCCAAACTGGACGTGGGGTTTGGGGGCTACGGGG
CTGAAGGTGGGGAGCCTGGAGTCTACTACCAGGGCCTCTATTCCCGCTCTTTGCTTAATGCATCCTAGCA
GCTCGAGCCTCTAGAACTATAGTGAGTCGTATTACGTAGATCCAGACATGATAAGATACATTGATGAGTT
TGGACAAACCACAACTAGAATGCAGTGAAAAAAATGCTTTATTTGTGAAATTTGTGATGCTATTGCTTTA
TTTGTAACCATTATAAGCTGCAATAAACAAGTTAACAACAACAATTGCATTCATTTTATGTTTCAGGTTC
AGGGGGAGGTGTGGGAGGTTTTTTAATTCGCGGCCGCGGCGCCAATGCATTGGGCCCGGTACCCAGCTTT
TGTTCCCTTTAGTGAGGGTTAATTGCGCGCTTGGCGTAATCATGGTCATAGCTGTTTCCTGTGTGAAATT
GTTATCCGCTCACAATTCCACACAACATACGAGCCGGGAGCATAAAGTGTAAAGCCTGGGGTGCCTAATG
AGTGAGCTAACTCACATTAATTGCGTTGCGCTCACTGCCCGCTTTCCAGTCGGGAAACCTGTCGTGCCAG
CTGCATTAATGAATCGGCCAACGCGCGGGGAGAGGCGGTTTGCGTATTGGGCGCTCTTCCGCTTCCTCGC
TCACTGACTCGCTGCGCTCGGTCGTTCGGCTGCGGCGAGCGGTATCAGCTCACTCAAAGGCGGTAATACG
GTTATCCACAGAATCAGGGGATAACGCAGGAAAGAACATGTGAGCAAAAGGCCAGCAAAAGGCCAGGAAC
CGTAAAAAGGCCGCGTTGCTGGCGTTTTTCCATAGGCTCCGCCCCCCTGACGAGCATCACAAAAATCGAC
GCTCAAGTCAGAGGTGGCGAAACCCGACAGGACTATAAAGATACCAGGCGTTTCCCCCTGGAAGCTCCCT
CGTGCGCTCTCCTGTTCCGACCCTGCCGCTTACCGGATACCTGTCCGCCTTTCTCCCTTCGGGAAGCGTG
GCGCTTTCTCATAGCTCACGCTGTAGGTATCTCAGTTCGGTGTAGGTCGTTCGCTCCAAGCTGGGCTGTG
TGCACGAACCCCCCGTTCAGCCCGACCGCTGCGCCTTATCCGGTAACTATCGTCTTGAGTCCAACCCGGT
AAGACACGACTTATCGCCACTGGCAGCAGCCACTGGTAACAGGATTAGCAGAGCGAGGTATGTAGGCGGT
GCTACAGAGTTCTTGAAGTGGTGGCCTAACTACGGCTACACTAGAAGAACAGTATTTGGTATCTGCGCTC
TGCTGAAGCCAGTTACCTTCGGAAAAAGAGTTGGTAGCTCTTGATCCGGCAAACAAACCACCGCTGGTAG
CGGTGGTTTTTTTGTTTGCAAGCAGCAGATTACGCGCAGAAAAAAAGGATCTCAAGAAGATCCTTTGATC
TTTTCTACGGGGTCTGACGCTCAGTGGAACGAAAACTCACGTTAAGGGATTTTGGTCATGAGATTATCAA
AAAGGATCTTCACCTAGATCCTTTTAAATTAAAAATGAAGTTTTAAATCAATCTAAAGTATATATGAGTA
AACTTGGTCTGACAGTTACCAATGCTTAATCAGTGAGGCACCTATCTCAGCGATCTGTCTATTTCGTTCA
TCCATAGTTGCCTGACTCCCCGTCGTGTAGATAACTACGATACGGGAGGGCTTACCATCTGGCCCCAGTG
CTGCAATGATACCGCGAGACCCACGCTCACCGGCTCCAGATTTATCAGCAATAAACCAGCCAGCCGGAAG
GGCCGAGCGCAGAAGTGGTCCTGCAACTTTATCCGCCTCCATCCAGTCTATTAATTGTTGCCGGGAAGCT
AGAGTAAGTAGTTCGCCAGTTAATAGTTTGCGCAACGTTGTTGCCATTGCTACAGGCATCGTGGTGTCAC
GCTCGTCGTTTGGTATGGCTTCATTCAGCTCCGGTTCCCAACGATCAAGGCGAGTTACATGATCCCCCAT
GTTGTGCAAAAAAGCGGTTAGCTCCTTCGGTCCTCCGATCGTTGTCAGAAGTAAGTTGGCCGCAGTGTTA
TCACTCATGGTTATGGCAGCACTGCATAATTCTCTTACTGTCATGCCATCCGTAAGATGCTTTTCTGTGA
CTGGTGAGTACTCAACCAAGTCATTCTGAGAATAGTGTATGCGGCGACCGAGTTGCTCTTGCCCGGCGTC
AATACGGGATAATACCGCGCCACATAGCAGAACTTTAAAAGTGCTCATCATTGGAAAACGTTCTTCGGGG
CGAAAACTCTCAAGGATCTTACCGCTGTTGAGATCCAGTTCGATGTAACCCACTCGTGCACCCAACTGAT
CTTCAGCATCTTTTACTTTCACCAGCGTTTCTGGGTGAGCAAAAACAGGAAGGCAAAATGCCGCAAAAAA
GGGAATAAGGGCGACACGGAAATGTTGAATACTCATACTCTTCCTTTTTCAATATTATTGAAGCATTTAT
CAGGGTTATTGTCTCATGAGCGGATACATATTTGAATGTATTTAGAAAAATAAACAAATAGGGGTTCCGC
GCACATTTCCCCGAAAAGTGCCACCTAAATTGTAAGCGTTAATATTTTGTTAAAATTCGCGTTAAATTTT
TGTTAAATCAGCTCATTTTTTAACCAATAGGCCGAAATCGGCAAAATCCCTTATAAATCAAAAGAATAGA
CCGAGATAGGGT
[37 nt withheld, positions 3793-3829]
AAAGAACGTGGACTCCAACGTCAAAGG
[49 nt withheld, positions 3857-3905]
T
[91 nt withheld, positions 3907-3997]
G
[124 nt withheld, positions 3999-4122]
CCCATTCGCCATTCAGGCTGCGCAACTGTTGGGAAGGGCGATCGGTGCGGGCCTCTTCGCTATTACGCCA
GTCGACCGCCAATTCAATATGGCGTATATGGACTCATGCCAATTCAATATGGTGGATCTGGACCTGTGCC
AATTCAATATGGCGTATATGGACTCGTGCCAATTCAATATGGTGGATCTGGACCCCAGCCAATTCAATAT
GGCGGACTTGGCACCATGCCAATTCAATATGGCGGACCTGGCACTGTGCCAACTGGGGAGGGGTCTACTT
GGCACGGTGCCAAGTTTGAGGAGGGGTCTTGGCCCTGTGCCAAGTCCGCCATATTGAATTGGCATGGTGC
CAATAATGGCGGCCATATTGGCTATATGCCAGGATCAATATATAGGCAATATCCAATATGGCCCTATGCC
AATATGGCTATTGGCCAGGTTCAATACTATGTATTGGCCCTATGCCATATAGTATTCCATATATGGGTTT
TCCTATTGACGTAGATAGCCCCTCCCAATGGGCGGTCCCATATACCATATATGGGGCTTCCTAATACCGC
CCATAGCCACTCCCCCATTGACGTCAATGGTCTCTATATATGGTCTTTCCTATTGACGTCATATGGGCGG
TCCTATTGACGTATATGGCGCCTCCCCCATTGACGTCAATTACGGTAAATGGCCCGCCTGGCTCAATGCC
CATTGACGTCAATAGGACCACCCACCATTGACGTCAATGGGATGGCTCATTGCCCATTCATATCCGTTCT
CACGCCCCCTATTGACGTCAATGACGGTAAATGGCCCACTTGGCAGTACATCAATATCTATTAATAGTAA
CTTGGCAAGTACATTACTATTGGAAGTACGCCAGGGTACATTGGCAGTACTCCCATTGACGTCAATGGCG
GTAAATGGCCCGCGATGGCTGCCAAGTACATCCCCATTGACGTCAATGGGGAGGGGCAATGACGCAAATG
GGCGTTCCATTGACGTAAATGGGCGGTAGGCGTGCCTAATGGGAGGTCTATATAAGCAATGCTCGTTTAG
GGAAC
