>Addgene plasmid #153111 | Flag-FOXA3 | depositor partial sequence | sequence record 296282 | hFOXA3 gene sequence
ATGCTGGGCTCAGTGAAGATGGAGGCCCATGACCTGGCCGAGTGGAGCTACTACCCGGAGGCGGGCGAGG
TCTACTCGCCGGTGACCCCAGTGCCCACCATGGCCCCCCTCAACTCCTACATGACCCTGAATCCTCTAAG
CTCTCCCTATCCCCCTGGGGGGCTCCCTGCCTCCCCACTGCCCTCAGGACCCCTGGCACCCCCAGCACCT
GCAGCCCCCCTGGGGCCCACTTTCCCAGGCCTGGGTGTCAGCGGTGGCAGCAGCAGCTCCGGGTACGGGG
CCCCGGGTCCTGGGCTGGTGCACGGGAAGGAGATGCCGAAGGGGTATCGGCGGCCCCTGGCACACGCCAA
GCCACCGTATTCCTATATCTCACTCATCACCATGGCCATCCAGCAGGCGCCGGGCAAGATGCTGACCTTG
AGTGAAATCTACCAGTGGATCATGGACCTCTTCCCTTACTACCGGGAGAATCAGCAGCGCTGGCAGAACT
CCATTCGCCACTCGCTGTCTTTCAATGACTGCTTCGTCAAGGTGGCGCGTTCCCCAGACAAGCCTGGCAA
GGGCTCCTACTGGGCCCTACACCCCAGCTCAGGGAACATGTTTGAGAATGGCTGCTACCTGCGCCGCCAG
AAACGCTTCAAGCTGGAGGAGAAGGTGAAAAAAGGGGGCAGCGGGGCTGCCACCACCACCAGGAACGGGA
CAGGGTCTGCTGCCTCGACCACCACCCCCGCGGCCACAGTCACCTCCCCGCCCCAGCCCCCGCCTCCAGC
CCCTGAGCCTGAGGCCCAGGGCGGGGAAGATGTGGGGGCTCTGGACTGTGGCTCACCCGCTTCCTCCACA
CCCTATTTCACTGGCCTGGAGCTCCCAGGGGAGCTGAAGCTGGACGCGCCCTACAACTTCAACCACCCTT
TCTCCATCAACAACCTAATGTCAGAACAGACACCAGCACCTCCCAAACTGGACGTGGGGTTTGGGGGCTA
CGGGGCTGAAGGTGGGGAGCCTGGAGTCTACTACCAGGGCCTCTATTCCCGCTCTTTGCTTAATGCATCC
TAG
